Addgene plasmid #116064: CMV-TO-nTEVPtvhcZ-2A-ZhctvcTEVP
Purpose: Expresses an engineered TEV protease
Depositing lab: Michael Elowitz. Publication: Programmable protein circuits in living cells. Gao XJ, Chong LS, Kim MS, Elowitz MB. Science. 2018 Sep 21;361(6408):1252-1258. doi: 10.1126/science.aat5062. PubMed 30237357.
Backbone
  Vector backbone: CMV-TO-FlpIn
  Vector type: Mammalian Expression
Growth in bacteria
  Bacterial resistance: Ampicillin, 100 μg/mL
  Growth temperature: 37°C
  Growth strain: DH5alpha
  Copy number: High Copy
Gene/Insert
  Gene/Insert name: nTEVPtvhcZ-2A-ZhctvcTEVP
  Species: Synthetic
  Cloning method: Gibson Cloning
Terms and licenses: Academic/Nonprofit Terms; Industry Terms: Not Available to Industry
How to cite: CMV-TO-nTEVPtvhcZ-2A-ZhctvcTEVP was a gift from Michael Elowitz (Addgene plasmid # 116064 ; http://n2t.net/addgene:116064 ; RRID:Addgene_116064)
