[The description below was written by a language model from this plasmid's Addgene catalogue record and pLannotate feature annotations shown in this document.]
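Description:
CMV-TO-nTEVPtvhcZ-2A-ZhctvcTEVP is a mammalian expression plasmid of about 6.3 kb built on a CMV-TO-FlpIn backbone and carrying a synthetic, engineered tobacco etch virus (TEV) protease. It is maintained in E. coli through a high-copy ColE1/pUC-type origin with ampicillin resistance (β-lactamase under its own promoter). Remnants of an f1 origin and lac promoter/operator elements are also present from the parental vector. For mammalian cells, the backbone provides an FRT site placed directly upstream of a hygromycin resistance coding sequence followed by an SV40 polyadenylation signal. No full promoter is annotated in front of this marker, which fits the Flp-In design. In that design, Flp-mediated recombination into a genomic FRT landing site supplies the promoter, so hygromycin resistance marks correct single-copy integration.

The expression cassette uses the human CMV immediate-early enhancer and promoter followed by short tet operator matches (the "TO" in the name). This arrangement normally gives constitutive expression that becomes tetracycline- or doxycycline-inducible in cells expressing the Tet repressor. Downstream lies an open reading frame of roughly 1.1 kb matching the TEV polyprotein protease region, terminated by a bovine growth hormone polyadenylation signal. The insert name suggests a split protease: N- and C-terminal TEV protease halves, each joined to additional modules and separated by a 2A self-cleaving peptide so both are made from one transcript. The record does not define the "tvhc" and "Z" elements, and the feature tables do not annotate them separately. The two sequence records agree apart from a one-base offset and a short tag-like match in the depositor file. The stated purpose is expression of an engineered TEV protease, in work on programmable protein circuits in living cells.
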