Features (pLannotate 1.2.2; 23 found; start..end, strand, type, name):
     33..56      +  polyA_signal   bGH poly(A) signal (fragment): bovine growth hormone polyadenylation signal
     60..81      +  promoter       SV40 promoter (fragment): SV40 enhancer and early promoter
    102..334     +  rep_origin     f1 ori (fragment) (sequence partly withheld): f1 bacteriophage origin of replication; arrow indicates direction of (+) strand synthesis
    339..386     +  protein_bind   FRT: FLP-mediated recombination occurs in the 8-bp core sequence TCTAGAAA (Turan and Bode, 2011). FLP recombinase from the Saccharomyces cerevisiae 2μ plasmid
    394..1416    +  CDS            HygR: aminoglycoside phosphotransferase from E. coli; aph(4)-Ia; confers resistance to hygromycin
   1426..1551    +  CDS            ble (fragment): BLE_KLEPN - Experimental evidence at protein level: Swiss-Prot protein existence level 1. Binding protein with a strong affinity to the bleomycin family of antibiotics. Binds to CL990; an antimitotic-antibiotic compound. From Klebsiella pneumoniae.
   1546..1667    +  polyA_signal   SV40 poly(A) signal: SV40 polyadenylation signal
   1740..1756    -  protein_bind   lac operator: The lac repressor binds to the lac operator to inhibit transcription in E. coli. This inhibition can be relieved by adding lactose or isopropyl-β-D-thiogalactopyranoside (IPTG). lac repressor encoded by lacI
   1764..1794    -  promoter       lac promoter: promoter for the E. coli lac operon
   1809..1830    -  protein_bind   CAP binding site: CAP binding activates transcription in the presence of cAMP. E. coli catabolite activator protein
   1843..1935    -  CDS            lacI (fragment): lac repressor; lacI; The lac repressor binds to the lac operator to inhibit transcription in E. coli. This inhibition can be relieved by adding lactose or isopropyl-β-D-thiogalactopyranoside (IPTG).
   2118..2706    -  rep_origin     ori: high-copy-number ColE1/pMB1/pBR322/pUC origin of replication
   2877..3737    -  CDS            AmpR: β-lactamase; bla; confers resistance to ampicillin, carbenicillin, and related antibiotics
   3738..3842    -  promoter       AmpR promoter: bla
   3901..3953    -  misc_feature   bom (fragment): basis of mobility region from pBR322
   4103..4482    +  enhancer       CMV enhancer: human cytomegalovirus immediate early enhancer
   4483..4686    +  promoter       CMV promoter: human cytomegalovirus (CMV) immediate early promoter
   4688..4707    +  promoter       PLtetO-1 promoter (fragment): modified phage lambda PL promoter with tet operator sites (Lutz and Bujard, 1997)
   4709..4728    +  promoter       PLtetO-1 promoter (fragment): modified phage lambda PL promoter with tet operator sites (Lutz and Bujard, 1997)
   4736..4769    +  promoter       TRE3GV promoter (fragment): 3rd-generation Tet-responsive promoter that can be activated by binding of Tet-On® 3G, optimized for retroviral and lentiviral vectors
   4868..5983    +  CDS            POLG_TEV (fragment): Experimental evidence at protein level: Swiss-Prot protein existence level 1. [Nuclear inclusion protein A]: has RNA-binding and proteolytic activities. From Tobacco etch virus (TEV).
   6049..6066    +  CDS            capTEV™ (fragment): composite tag for in vivo biotinylation, TEV protease cleavage, and 6xHis tagging
   6095..17      +  polyA_signal   bGH poly(A) signal (across the origin): bovine growth hormone polyadenylation signal
>Addgene plasmid #116064 | CMV-TO-nTEVPtvhcZ-2A-ZhctvcTEVP | depositor full sequence | sequence record 219733 | CMV-TO-nTEVPtvhcZ-2A-ZhctvcTEVP sequence 6302 bps
TGCGGTGGGCTCTATGGAGATCTATCGATGTTCTGGGGATGCGGTGGGCTCTATGGCTTCTGAGGCGGAA
AGAACCAGCTGGGGCTCTAGGGGGTATCCCC
[124 nt withheld, positions 102-225]
C
[90 nt withheld, positions 227-316]
AGGGTGATGGTTCACGTACCTAGAAGTTCCTATTCCGAAGTTCCTATTCTCTAGAAAGTATAGGAACTTC
CTTGGCCAAAAAGCCTGAACTCACCGCGACGTCTGTCGAGAAGTTTCTGATCGAAAAGTTCGACAGCGTC
TCCGACCTGATGCAGCTCTCGGAGGGCGAAGAATCTCGTGCTTTCAGCTTCGATGTAGGAGGGCGTGGAT
ATGTCCTGCGGGTAAATAGCTGCGCCGATGGTTTCTACAAAGATCGTTATGTTTATCGGCACTTTGCATC
GGCCGCGCTCCCGATTCCGGAAGTGCTTGACATTGGGGAATTCAGCGAGAGCCTGACCTATTGCATCTCC
CGCCGTGCACAGGGTGTCACGTTGCAAGACCTGCCTGAAACCGAACTGCCCGCTGTTCTGCAGCCGGTCG
CGGAGGCCATGGATGCGATCGCTGCGGCCGATCTTAGCCAGACGAGCGGGTTCGGCCCATTCGGACCGCA
AGGAATCGGTCAATACACTACATGGCGTGATTTCATATGCGCGATTGCTGATCCCCATGTGTATCACTGG
CAAACTGTGATGGACGACACCGTCAGTGCGTCCGTCGCGCAGGCTCTCGATGAGCTGATGCTTTGGGCCG
AGGACTGCCCCGAAGTCCGGCACCTCGTGCACGCGGATTTCGGCTCCAACAATGTCCTGACGGACAATGG
CCGCATAACAGCGGTCATTGACTGGAGCGAGGCGATGTTCGGGGATTCCCAATACGAGGTCGCCAACATC
TTCTTCTGGAGGCCGTGGTTGGCTTGTATGGAGCAGCAGACGCGCTACTTCGAGCGGAGGCATCCGGAGC
TTGCAGGATCGCCGCGGCTCCGGGCGTATATGCTCCGCATTGGTCTTGACCAACTCTATCAGAGCTTGGT
TGACGGCAATTTCGATGATGCAGCTTGGGCGCAGGGTCGATGCGACGCAATCGTCCGATCCGGAGCCGGG
ACTGTCGGGCGTACACAAATCGCCCGCAGAAGCGCGGCCGTCTGGACCGATGGCTGTGTAGAAGTACTCG
CCGATAGTGGAAACCGACGCCCCAGCACTCGTCCGAGGGCAAAGGAATAGCACGTACTACGAGATTTCGA
TTCCACCGCCGCCTTCTATGAAAGGTTGGGCTTCGGAATCGTTTTCCGGGACGCCGGCTGGATGATCCTC
CAGCGCGGGGATCTCATGCTGGAGTTCTTCGCCCACCCCAACTTGTTTATTGCAGCTTATAATGGTTACA
AATAAAGCAATAGCATCACAAATTTCACAAATAAAGCATTTTTTTCACTGCATTCTAGTTGTGGTTTGTC
CAAACTCATCAATGTATCTTATCATGTCTGTATACCGTCGACCTCTAGCTAGAGCTTGGCGTAATCATGG
TCATAGCTGTTTCCTGTGTGAAATTGTTATCCGCTCACAATTCCACACAACATACGAGCCGGAAGCATAA
AGTGTAAAGCCTGGGGTGCCTAATGAGTGAGCTAACTCACATTAATTGCGTTGCGCTCACTGCCCGCTTT
CCAGTCGGGAAACCTGTCGTGCCAGCTGCATTAATGAATCGGCCAACGCGCGGGGAGAGGCGGTTTGCGT
ATTGGGCGCTCTTCCGCTTCCTCGCTCACTGACTCGCTGCGCTCGGTCGTTCGGCTGCGGCGAGCGGTAT
CAGCTCACTCAAAGGCGGTAATACGGTTATCCACAGAATCAGGGGATAACGCAGGAAAGAACATGTGAGC
AAAAGGCCAGCAAAAGGCCAGGAACCGTAAAAAGGCCGCGTTGCTGGCGTTTTTCCATAGGCTCCGCCCC
CCTGACGAGCATCACAAAAATCGACGCTCAAGTCAGAGGTGGCGAAACCCGACAGGACTATAAAGATACC
AGGCGTTTCCCCCTGGAAGCTCCCTCGTGCGCTCTCCTGTTCCGACCCTGCCGCTTACCGGATACCTGTC
CGCCTTTCTCCCTTCGGGAAGCGTGGCGCTTTCTCATAGCTCACGCTGTAGGTATCTCAGTTCGGTGTAG
GTCGTTCGCTCCAAGCTGGGCTGTGTGCACGAACCCCCCGTTCAGCCCGACCGCTGCGCCTTATCCGGTA
ACTATCGTCTTGAGTCCAACCCGGTAAGACACGACTTATCGCCACTGGCAGCAGCCACTGGTAACAGGAT
TAGCAGAGCGAGGTATGTAGGCGGTGCTACAGAGTTCTTGAAGTGGTGGCCTAACTACGGCTACACTAGA
AGGACAGTATTTGGTATCTGCGCTCTGCTGAAGCCAGTTACCTTCGGAAAAAGAGTTGGTAGCTCTTGAT
CCGGCAAACAAACCACCGCTGGTAGCGGTGGTTTTTTTGTTTGCAAGCAGCAGATTACGCGCAGAAAAAA
AGGATCTCAAGAAGATCCTTTGATCTTTTCTACGGGGTCTGACGCTCAGTGGAACGAAAACTCACGTTAA
GGGATTTTGGTCATGAGATTATCAAAAAGGATCTTCACCTAGATCCTTTTAAATTAAAAATGAAGTTTTA
AATCAATCTAAAGTATATATGAGTAAACTTGGTCTGACAGTTACCAATGCTTAATCAGTGAGGCACCTAT
CTCAGCGATCTGTCTATTTCGTTCATCCATAGTTGCCTGACTCCCCGTCGTGTAGATAACTACGATACGG
GAGGGCTTACCATCTGGCCCCAGTGCTGCAATGATACCGCGAGACCCACGCTCACCGGCTCCAGATTTAT
CAGCAATAAACCAGCCAGCCGGAAGGGCCGAGCGCAGAAGTGGTCCTGCAACTTTATCCGCCTCCATCCA
GTCTATTAATTGTTGCCGGGAAGCTAGAGTAAGTAGTTCGCCAGTTAATAGTTTGCGCAACGTTGTTGCC
ATTGCTACAGGCATCGTGGTGTCACGCTCGTCGTTTGGTATGGCTTCATTCAGCTCCGGTTCCCAACGAT
CAAGGCGAGTTACATGATCCCCCATGTTGTGCAAAAAAGCGGTTAGCTCCTTCGGTCCTCCGATCGTTGT
CAGAAGTAAGTTGGCCGCAGTGTTATCACTCATGGTTATGGCAGCACTGCATAATTCTCTTACTGTCATG
CCATCCGTAAGATGCTTTTCTGTGACTGGTGAGTACTCAACCAAGTCATTCTGAGAATAGTGTATGCGGC
GACCGAGTTGCTCTTGCCCGGCGTCAATACGGGATAATACCGCGCCACATAGCAGAACTTTAAAAGTGCT
CATCATTGGAAAACGTTCTTCGGGGCGAAAACTCTCAAGGATCTTACCGCTGTTGAGATCCAGTTCGATG
TAACCCACTCGTGCACCCAACTGATCTTCAGCATCTTTTACTTTCACCAGCGTTTCTGGGTGAGCAAAAA
CAGGAAGGCAAAATGCCGCAAAAAAGGGAATAAGGGCGACACGGAAATGTTGAATACTCATACTCTTCCT
TTTTCAATATTATTGAAGCATTTATCAGGGTTATTGTCTCATGAGCGGATACATATTTGAATGTATTTAG
AAAAATAAACAAATAGGGGTTCCGCGCACATTTCCCCGAAAAGTGCCACCTGACGTCGACGGATCGGGAG
ATCTCCCGATCCCCTATGGTGCACTCTCAGTACAATCTGCTCTGATGCCGCATAGTTAAGCCAGTATCTG
CTCCCTGCTTGTGTGTTGGAGGTCGCTGAGTAGTGCGCGAGCAAAATTTAAGCTACAACAAGGCAAGGCT
TGACCGACAATTGCATGAAGAATCTGCTTAGGGTTAGGCGTTTTGCGCTGCTTCGTACGGGCCAGATATA
CGCGTTGACATTGATTATTGACTAGTTATTAATAGTAATCAATTACGGGGTCATTAGTTCATAGCCCATA
TATGGAGTTCCGCGTTACATAACTTACGGTAAATGGCCCGCCTGGCTGACCGCCCAACGACCCCCGCCCA
TTGACGTCAATAATGACGTATGTTCCCATAGTAACGCCAATAGGGACTTTCCATTGACGTCAATGGGTGG
AGTATTTACGGTAAACTGCCCACTTGGCAGTACATCAAGTGTATCATATGCCAAGTACGCCCCCTATTGA
CGTCAATGACGGTAAATGGCCCGCCTGGCATTATGCCCAGTACATGACCTTATGGGACTTTCCTACTTGG
CAGTACATCTACGTATTAGTCATCGCTATTACCATGGTGATGCGGTTTTGGCAGTACATCAATGGGCGTG
GATAGCGGTTTGACTCACGGGGATTTCCAAGTCTCCACCCCATTGACGTCAATGGGAGTTTGTTTTGGCA
CCAAAATCAACGGGACTTTCCAAAATGTCGTAACAACTCCGCCCCATTGACGCAAATGGGCGGTAGGCGT
GTACGGTGGGAGGTCTATATAAGCAGAGCTCTCCCTATCAGTGATAGAGATCTCCCTATCAGTGATAGAG
ATCGTCGACGAGCTCGTTTAGTGAACCGTCAGATCGCCTGGAGACGCCATCCACGCTGTTTTGACCTCCA
TAGAAGACACCGGGACCGATCCAGCCTCCGGACTCTAGCGTTTAAACTTAAGCTTCGCCACCATGGGATC
CGGGGAGAGTTTGTTTAAGGGGCCAAGGGACTATAACCCAATATCATCCACTATTTGCCACCTCACTAAC
GAGAGCGATGGACATACAACCTCTCTCTACGGGATAGGCTTCGGTCCTTTCATCATTACCAATAAGCATC
TGTTTCGCCGAAACAACGGTACTCTTCTGGTTCAATCTCTTCATGGTGTCTTCAAGGTGAAAAACACCAC
TACGCTTCAGCAACACCTGATTGATGGTAGGGATATGATAATTATCAGAATGCCGAAAGATTTCCCACCT
TTTCCACAGAAGCTGAAATTCAGGGAACCGCAGAGAGAGGAGAGGATTTGTTTGGTAACGACCAACTTCC
AGACGGGCTCTGGCAGCAGCGCGGAGACGGTTAGATTCCAGAGTGACGAGATGGAGGAGTGTAGTCAGCA
CCTTGGAGGCGGTGGATCCGCGCTTAAGAAGGAACTTCAAGCAAACAAAAAAGAGTTGGCCCAACTGAAG
TGGGAGTTGCAGGCGCTCAAAAAGGAGCTCGCCCAGACCGGTGCTACTAATTTCAGTCTCCTCAAACAAG
CAGGTGATGTGGAAGAGAATCCCGGCCCCGGGGAGCAACTCGAAAAGAAGCTGCAAGCGTTGGAGAAGAA
GCTCGCACAACTTGAATGGAAAAATCAGGCACTGGAAAAGAAACTGGCTCAAGGTGGCGGAGGATCTGAT
GAGATGGAAGAGTGCTCCCAACATTTGGAAACCGTGCGGTTTCAATCCGGAGGGTCAGGGAGCAAGAGTA
TGAGTTCTATGGTGTCCGACACTAGCTGCACGTTCCCCTCAAGTGATGGGATATTCTGGAAACACTGGAT
ACAGACTAAAGACGGACAGTGTGGAAGCCCATTGGTTTCCACCCGAGATGGTTTTATCGTGGGTATCCAT
AGCGCCTCTAATTTCACAAACACGAACAACTATTTCACTTCAGTGCCCAAAAACTTTATGGAGCTGCTCA
CAAACCAAGAAGCGCAGCAGTGGGTAAGCGGTTGGAGACTTAACGCTGACTCAGTTCTCTGGGGGGGGCA
CAAAGTATTCATGGTAAAGCCAGAGGAGCCATTCCAACCAGTCAAAGAAGCCACACAACTTATGAACAGC
TAGCTCGAGGAGGGCCCGAACAAAAACTCATCTCAGAAGAGGATCTGAATAGCGCCGTCGACCATCATCA
TCATCATCATTGAGTTTAAACCCGCTGATCAGCCTCGACTGTGCCTTCTAGTTGCCAGCCATCTGTTGTT
TGCCCCTCCCCCGTGCCTTCCTTGACCCTGGAAGGTGCCACTCCCACTGTCCTTTCCTAATAAAATGAGG
AAATTGCATCGCATTGTCTGAGTAGGTGTCATTCTATTCTGGGGGGTGGGGTGGGGCAGGACAGCAAGGG
GGAGGATTGGGAAGACAATAGCAGGCATGCTGGGGA
