Features (pLannotate 1.2.2; 22 found; start..end, strand, type, name):
     33..56      +  polyA_signal   bGH poly(A) signal (fragment): bovine growth hormone polyadenylation signal
     60..81      +  promoter       SV40 promoter (fragment): SV40 enhancer and early promoter
    102..335     +  rep_origin     f1 ori (fragment) (sequence partly withheld): f1 bacteriophage origin of replication; arrow indicates direction of (+) strand synthesis
    340..387     +  protein_bind   FRT: FLP-mediated recombination occurs in the 8-bp core sequence TCTAGAAA (Turan and Bode, 2011). FLP recombinase from the Saccharomyces cerevisiae 2μ plasmid
    395..1417    +  CDS            HygR: aminoglycoside phosphotransferase from E. coli; aph(4)-Ia; confers resistance to hygromycin
   1427..1552    +  CDS            ble (fragment): BLE_KLEPN - Experimental evidence at protein level: Swiss-Prot protein existence level 1. Binding protein with a strong affinity to the bleomycin family of antibiotics. Binds to CL990; an antimitotic-antibiotic compound. From Klebsiella pneumoniae.
   1547..1668    +  polyA_signal   SV40 poly(A) signal: SV40 polyadenylation signal
   1741..1757    -  protein_bind   lac operator: The lac repressor binds to the lac operator to inhibit transcription in E. coli. This inhibition can be relieved by adding lactose or isopropyl-β-D-thiogalactopyranoside (IPTG). lac repressor encoded by lacI
   1765..1795    -  promoter       lac promoter: promoter for the E. coli lac operon
   1810..1831    -  protein_bind   CAP binding site: CAP binding activates transcription in the presence of cAMP. E. coli catabolite activator protein
   1844..1936    -  CDS            lacI (fragment): lac repressor; lacI; The lac repressor binds to the lac operator to inhibit transcription in E. coli. This inhibition can be relieved by adding lactose or isopropyl-β-D-thiogalactopyranoside (IPTG).
   2119..2707    -  rep_origin     ori: high-copy-number ColE1/pMB1/pBR322/pUC origin of replication
   2878..3738    -  CDS            AmpR: β-lactamase; bla; confers resistance to ampicillin, carbenicillin, and related antibiotics
   3739..3843    -  promoter       AmpR promoter: bla
   3902..3954    -  misc_feature   bom (fragment): basis of mobility region from pBR322
   4104..4483    +  enhancer       CMV enhancer: human cytomegalovirus immediate early enhancer
   4484..4687    +  promoter       CMV promoter: human cytomegalovirus (CMV) immediate early promoter
   4689..4708    +  promoter       PLtetO-1 promoter (fragment): modified phage lambda PL promoter with tet operator sites (Lutz and Bujard, 1997)
   4710..4729    +  promoter       PLtetO-1 promoter (fragment): modified phage lambda PL promoter with tet operator sites (Lutz and Bujard, 1997)
   4737..4770    +  promoter       TRE3GV promoter (fragment): 3rd-generation Tet-responsive promoter that can be activated by binding of Tet-On® 3G, optimized for retroviral and lentiviral vectors
   4869..5984    +  CDS            POLG_TEV (fragment): Experimental evidence at protein level: Swiss-Prot protein existence level 1. [Nuclear inclusion protein A]: has RNA-binding and proteolytic activities. From Tobacco etch virus (TEV).
   6096..17      +  polyA_signal   bGH poly(A) signal (across the origin): bovine growth hormone polyadenylation signal
>Addgene plasmid #116064 | CMV-TO-nTEVPtvhcZ-2A-ZhctvcTEVP | addgene full sequence | sequence record 229870 | Addgene NGS Result
TGCGGTGGGCTCTATGGAGATCTATCGATGTTCTGGGGATGCGGTGGGCTCTATGGCTTCTGAGGCGGAA
AGAACCAGCTGGGGCTCTAGGGGGTATCCCC
[124 nt withheld, positions 102-225]
C
[91 nt withheld, positions 227-317]
AGGGTGATGGTTCACGTACCTAGAAGTTCCTATTCCGAAGTTCCTATTCTCTAGAAAGTATAGGAACTTC
CTTGGCCAAAAAGCCTGAACTCACCGCGACGTCTGTCGAGAAGTTTCTGATCGAAAAGTTCGACAGCGTC
TCCGACCTGATGCAGCTCTCGGAGGGCGAAGAATCTCGTGCTTTCAGCTTCGATGTAGGAGGGCGTGGAT
ATGTCCTGCGGGTAAATAGCTGCGCCGATGGTTTCTACAAAGATCGTTATGTTTATCGGCACTTTGCATC
GGCCGCGCTCCCGATTCCGGAAGTGCTTGACATTGGGGAATTCAGCGAGAGCCTGACCTATTGCATCTCC
CGCCGTGCACAGGGTGTCACGTTGCAAGACCTGCCTGAAACCGAACTGCCCGCTGTTCTGCAGCCGGTCG
CGGAGGCCATGGATGCGATCGCTGCGGCCGATCTTAGCCAGACGAGCGGGTTCGGCCCATTCGGACCGCA
AGGAATCGGTCAATACACTACATGGCGTGATTTCATATGCGCGATTGCTGATCCCCATGTGTATCACTGG
CAAACTGTGATGGACGACACCGTCAGTGCGTCCGTCGCGCAGGCTCTCGATGAGCTGATGCTTTGGGCCG
AGGACTGCCCCGAAGTCCGGCACCTCGTGCACGCGGATTTCGGCTCCAACAATGTCCTGACGGACAATGG
CCGCATAACAGCGGTCATTGACTGGAGCGAGGCGATGTTCGGGGATTCCCAATACGAGGTCGCCAACATC
TTCTTCTGGAGGCCGTGGTTGGCTTGTATGGAGCAGCAGACGCGCTACTTCGAGCGGAGGCATCCGGAGC
TTGCAGGATCGCCGCGGCTCCGGGCGTATATGCTCCGCATTGGTCTTGACCAACTCTATCAGAGCTTGGT
TGACGGCAATTTCGATGATGCAGCTTGGGCGCAGGGTCGATGCGACGCAATCGTCCGATCCGGAGCCGGG
ACTGTCGGGCGTACACAAATCGCCCGCAGAAGCGCGGCCGTCTGGACCGATGGCTGTGTAGAAGTACTCG
CCGATAGTGGAAACCGACGCCCCAGCACTCGTCCGAGGGCAAAGGAATAGCACGTACTACGAGATTTCGA
TTCCACCGCCGCCTTCTATGAAAGGTTGGGCTTCGGAATCGTTTTCCGGGACGCCGGCTGGATGATCCTC
CAGCGCGGGGATCTCATGCTGGAGTTCTTCGCCCACCCCAACTTGTTTATTGCAGCTTATAATGGTTACA
AATAAAGCAATAGCATCACAAATTTCACAAATAAAGCATTTTTTTCACTGCATTCTAGTTGTGGTTTGTC
CAAACTCATCAATGTATCTTATCATGTCTGTATACCGTCGACCTCTAGCTAGAGCTTGGCGTAATCATGG
TCATAGCTGTTTCCTGTGTGAAATTGTTATCCGCTCACAATTCCACACAACATACGAGCCGGAAGCATAA
AGTGTAAAGCCTGGGGTGCCTAATGAGTGAGCTAACTCACATTAATTGCGTTGCGCTCACTGCCCGCTTT
CCAGTCGGGAAACCTGTCGTGCCAGCTGCATTAATGAATCGGCCAACGCGCGGGGAGAGGCGGTTTGCGT
ATTGGGCGCTCTTCCGCTTCCTCGCTCACTGACTCGCTGCGCTCGGTCGTTCGGCTGCGGCGAGCGGTAT
CAGCTCACTCAAAGGCGGTAATACGGTTATCCACAGAATCAGGGGATAACGCAGGAAAGAACATGTGAGC
AAAAGGCCAGCAAAAGGCCAGGAACCGTAAAAAGGCCGCGTTGCTGGCGTTTTTCCATAGGCTCCGCCCC
CCTGACGAGCATCACAAAAATCGACGCTCAAGTCAGAGGTGGCGAAACCCGACAGGACTATAAAGATACC
AGGCGTTTCCCCCTGGAAGCTCCCTCGTGCGCTCTCCTGTTCCGACCCTGCCGCTTACCGGATACCTGTC
CGCCTTTCTCCCTTCGGGAAGCGTGGCGCTTTCTCATAGCTCACGCTGTAGGTATCTCAGTTCGGTGTAG
GTCGTTCGCTCCAAGCTGGGCTGTGTGCACGAACCCCCCGTTCAGCCCGACCGCTGCGCCTTATCCGGTA
ACTATCGTCTTGAGTCCAACCCGGTAAGACACGACTTATCGCCACTGGCAGCAGCCACTGGTAACAGGAT
TAGCAGAGCGAGGTATGTAGGCGGTGCTACAGAGTTCTTGAAGTGGTGGCCTAACTACGGCTACACTAGA
AGAACAGTATTTGGTATCTGCGCTCTGCTGAAGCCAGTTACCTTCGGAAAAAGAGTTGGTAGCTCTTGAT
CCGGCAAACAAACCACCGCTGGTAGCGGTGGTTTTTTTGTTTGCAAGCAGCAGATTACGCGCAGAAAAAA
AGGATCTCAAGAAGATCCTTTGATCTTTTCTACGGGGTCTGACGCTCAGTGGAACGAAAACTCACGTTAA
GGGATTTTGGTCATGAGATTATCAAAAAGGATCTTCACCTAGATCCTTTTAAATTAAAAATGAAGTTTTA
AATCAATCTAAAGTATATATGAGTAAACTTGGTCTGACAGTTACCAATGCTTAATCAGTGAGGCACCTAT
CTCAGCGATCTGTCTATTTCGTTCATCCATAGTTGCCTGACTCCCCGTCGTGTAGATAACTACGATACGG
GAGGGCTTACCATCTGGCCCCAGTGCTGCAATGATACCGCGAGACCCACGCTCACCGGCTCCAGATTTAT
CAGCAATAAACCAGCCAGCCGGAAGGGCCGAGCGCAGAAGTGGTCCTGCAACTTTATCCGCCTCCATCCA
GTCTATTAATTGTTGCCGGGAAGCTAGAGTAAGTAGTTCGCCAGTTAATAGTTTGCGCAACGTTGTTGCC
ATTGCTACAGGCATCGTGGTGTCACGCTCGTCGTTTGGTATGGCTTCATTCAGCTCCGGTTCCCAACGAT
CAAGGCGAGTTACATGATCCCCCATGTTGTGCAAAAAAGCGGTTAGCTCCTTCGGTCCTCCGATCGTTGT
CAGAAGTAAGTTGGCCGCAGTGTTATCACTCATGGTTATGGCAGCACTGCATAATTCTCTTACTGTCATG
CCATCCGTAAGATGCTTTTCTGTGACTGGTGAGTACTCAACCAAGTCATTCTGAGAATAGTGTATGCGGC
GACCGAGTTGCTCTTGCCCGGCGTCAATACGGGATAATACCGCGCCACATAGCAGAACTTTAAAAGTGCT
CATCATTGGAAAACGTTCTTCGGGGCGAAAACTCTCAAGGATCTTACCGCTGTTGAGATCCAGTTCGATG
TAACCCACTCGTGCACCCAACTGATCTTCAGCATCTTTTACTTTCACCAGCGTTTCTGGGTGAGCAAAAA
CAGGAAGGCAAAATGCCGCAAAAAAGGGAATAAGGGCGACACGGAAATGTTGAATACTCATACTCTTCCT
TTTTCAATATTATTGAAGCATTTATCAGGGTTATTGTCTCATGAGCGGATACATATTTGAATGTATTTAG
AAAAATAAACAAATAGGGGTTCCGCGCACATTTCCCCGAAAAGTGCCACCTGACGTCGACGGATCGGGAG
ATCTCCCGATCCCCTATGGTGCACTCTCAGTACAATCTGCTCTGATGCCGCATAGTTAAGCCAGTATCTG
CTCCCTGCTTGTGTGTTGGAGGTCGCTGAGTAGTGCGCGAGCAAAATTTAAGCTACAACAAGGCAAGGCT
TGACCGACAATTGCATGAAGAATCTGCTTAGGGTTAGGCGTTTTGCGCTGCTTCGTACGGGCCAGATATA
CGCGTTGACATTGATTATTGACTAGTTATTAATAGTAATCAATTACGGGGTCATTAGTTCATAGCCCATA
TATGGAGTTCCGCGTTACATAACTTACGGTAAATGGCCCGCCTGGCTGACCGCCCAACGACCCCCGCCCA
TTGACGTCAATAATGACGTATGTTCCCATAGTAACGCCAATAGGGACTTTCCATTGACGTCAATGGGTGG
AGTATTTACGGTAAACTGCCCACTTGGCAGTACATCAAGTGTATCATATGCCAAGTACGCCCCCTATTGA
CGTCAATGACGGTAAATGGCCCGCCTGGCATTATGCCCAGTACATGACCTTATGGGACTTTCCTACTTGG
CAGTACATCTACGTATTAGTCATCGCTATTACCATGGTGATGCGGTTTTGGCAGTACATCAATGGGCGTG
GATAGCGGTTTGACTCACGGGGATTTCCAAGTCTCCACCCCATTGACGTCAATGGGAGTTTGTTTTGGCA
CCAAAATCAACGGGACTTTCCAAAATGTCGTAACAACTCCGCCCCATTGACGCAAATGGGCGGTAGGCGT
GTACGGTGGGAGGTCTATATAAGCAGAGCTCTCCCTATCAGTGATAGAGATCTCCCTATCAGTGATAGAG
ATCGTCGACGAGCTCGTTTAGTGAACCGTCAGATCGCCTGGAGACGCCATCCACGCTGTTTTGACCTCCA
TAGAAGACACCGGGACCGATCCAGCCTCCGGACTCTAGCGTTTAAACTTAAGCTTCGCCACCATGGGATC
CGGGGAGAGTTTGTTTAAGGGGCCAAGGGACTATAACCCAATATCATCCACTATTTGCCACCTCACTAAC
GAGAGCGATGGACATACAACCTCTCTCTACGGGATAGGCTTCGGTCCTTTCATCATTACCAATAAGCATC
TGTTTCGCCGAAACAACGGTACTCTTCTGGTTCAATCTCTTCATGGTGTCTTCAAGGTGAAAAACACCAC
TACGCTTCAGCAACACCTGATTGATGGTAGGGATATGATAATTATCAGAATGCCGAAAGATTTCCCACCT
TTTCCACAGAAGCTGAAATTCAGGGAACCGCAGAGAGAGGAGAGGATTTGTTTGGTAACGACCAACTTCC
AGACGGGCTCTGGCAGCAGCGCGGAGACGGTTAGATTCCAGAGTGACGAGATGGAGGAGTGTAGTCAGCA
CCTTGGAGGCGGTGGATCCGCGCTTAAGAAGGAACTTCAAGCAAACAAAAAAGAGTTGGCCCAACTGAAG
TGGGAGTTGCAGGCGCTCAAAAAGGAGCTCGCCCAGACCGGTGCTACTAATTTCAGTCTCCTCAAACAAG
CAGGTGATGTGGAAGAGAATCCCGGCCCCGGGGAGCAACTCGAAAAGAAGCTGCAAGCGTTGGAGAAGAA
GCTCGCACAACTTGAATGGAAAAATCAGGCACTGGAAAAGAAACTGGCTCAAGGTGGCGGAGGATCTGAT
GAGATGGAAGAGTGCTCCCAACATTTGGAAACCGTGCGGTTTCAATCCGGAGGGTCAGGGAGCAAGAGTA
TGAGTTCTATGGTGTCCGACACTAGCTGCACGTTCCCCTCAAGTGATGGGATATTCTGGAAACACTGGAT
ACAGACTAAAGACGGACAGTGTGGAAGCCCATTGGTTTCCACCCGAGATGGTTTTATCGTGGGTATCCAT
AGCGCCTCTAATTTCACAAACACGAACAACTATTTCACTTCAGTGCCCAAAAACTTTATGGAGCTGCTCA
CAAACCAAGAAGCGCAGCAGTGGGTAAGCGGTTGGAGACTTAACGCTGACTCAGTTCTCTGGGGGGGGCA
CAAAGTATTCATGGTAAAGCCAGAGGAGCCATTCCAACCAGTCAAAGAAGCCACACAACTTATGAACAGC
TAGCTCGAGGAGGGCCCGAACAAAAACTCATCTCAGAAGAGGATCTGAATAGCGCCGTCGACCATCATCA
TAATCATCATTGAGTTTAAACCCGCTGATCAGCCTCGACTGTGCCTTCTAGTTGCCAGCCATCTGTTGTT
TGCCCCTCCCCCGTGCCTTCCTTGACCCTGGAAGGTGCCACTCCCACTGTCCTTTCCTAATAAAATGAGG
AAATTGCATCGCATTGTCTGAGTAGGTGTCATTCTATTCTGGGGGGTGGGGTGGGGCAGGACAGCAAGGG
GGAGGATTGGGAAGACAATAGCAGGCATGCTGGGGA
